>Addgene plasmid #103384 | LSB-hsa-miR-27b-5p | depositor full sequence | sequence record 195817 | Full Sequence
AATTGAGGGGATAACGCAGGAAAGAACATGTGAGCAAAAGGCCAGCAAAAGGCCAGGAACCGTAAAAAGG
CCGCGTTGCTGGCGTTTTTCCATAGGCTCCGCCCCCCTGACGAGCATCACAAAAATCGACGCTCAAGTCA
GAGGTGGCGAAACCCGACAGGACTATAAAGATACCAGGCGTTTCCCCCTGGAAGCTCCCTCGTGCGCTCT
CCTGTTCCGACCCTGCCGCTTACCGGATACCTGTCCGCCTTTCTCCCTTCGGGAAGCGTGGCGCTTTCTC
ATAGCTCACGCTGTAGGTATCTCAGTTCGGTGTAGGTCGTTCGCTCCAAGCTGGGCTGTGTGCACGAACC
CCCCGTTCAGCCCGACCGCTGCGCCTTATCCGGTAACTATCGTCTTGAGTCCAACCCGGTAAGACACGAC
TTATCGCCACTGGCAGCAGCCACTGGTAACAGGATTAGCAGAGCGAGGTATGTAGGCGGTGCTACAGAGT
TCTTGAAGTGGTGGCCTAACTACGGCTACACTAGAAGAACAGTATTTGGTATCTGCGCTCTGCTGAAGCC
AGTTACCTTCGGAAAAAGAGTTGGTAGCTCTTGATCCGGCAAACAAACCACCGCTGGTAGCGGTGGTTTT
TTTGTTTGCAAGCAGCAGATTACGCGCAGAAAAAAAGGATCTCAAGAAGATCCTTTGATCTTTTCTACGG
GGTCTGACGCTCAGTGGAACGAAAACTCACGTTAAGGGATTTTGGTCATGAGATTATCAAAAAGGATCTT
CACCTAGATCCTTTTAAATTAAAAATGAAGTTTTAAATCAATCTAAAGTATATATGAGTAAACTTGGTCT
GACAGTTACCAATGCTTAATCAGTGAGGCACCTATCTCAGCGATCTGTCTATTTCGTTCATCCATAGTTG
CCTGACTCCCCGTCGTGTAGATAACTACGATACGGGAGGGCTTACCATCTGGCCCCAGTGCTGCAATGAT
ACCGCGAGAACCACGCTCACCGGCTCCAGATTTATCAGCAATAAACCAGCCAGCCGGAAGGGCCGAGCGC
AGAAGTGGTCCTGCAACTTTATCCGCCTCCATCCAGTCTATTAATTGTTGCCGGGAAGCTAGAGTAAGTA
GTTCGCCAGTTAATAGTTTGCGCAACGTTGTTGCCATTGCTACAGGCATCGTGGTGTCACGCTCGTCGTT
TGGTATGGCTTCATTCAGCTCCGGTTCCCAACGATCAAGGCGAGTTACATGATCCCCCATGTTGTGCAAA
AAAGCGGTTAGCTCCTTCGGTCCTCCGATCGTTGTCAGAAGTAAGTTGGCCGCAGTGTTATCACTCATGG
TTATGGCAGCACTGCATAATTCTCTTACTGTCATGCCATCCGTAAGATGCTTTTCTGTGACTGGTGAGTA
CTCAACCAAGTCATTCTGAGAATAGTGTATGCGGCGACCGAGTTGCTCTTGCCCGGCGTCAATACGGGAT
AATACCGCGCCACATAGCAGAACTTTAAAAGTGCTCATCATTGGAAAACGTTCTTCGGGGCGAAAACTCT
CAAGGATCTTACCGCTGTTGAGATCCAGTTCGATGTAACCCACTCGTGCACCCAACTGATCTTCAGCATC
TTTTACTTTCACCAGCGTTTCTGGGTGAGCAAAAACAGGAAGGCAAAATGCCGCAAAAAAGGGAATAAGG
GCGACACGGAAATGTTGAATACTCATACTCTTCCTTTTTCAATATTATTGAAGCATTTATCAGGGTTATT
GTCTCATGAGCGGATACATATTTGAATGTAGCTCCGAATTTCTCGAGGGCTTGTCGACGACGGCGGTCTC
CGTCGTCAGGATCATGAATTCGACCCGCCTGCCACCATGACCGAGTACAAGCCCACGGTGCGCCTCGCCA
CCCGCGACGACGTCCCCCGGGCCGTACGCACCCTCGCCGCCGCGTTCGCCGACTACCCCGCCACGCGCCA
CACCGTCGACCCGGACCGCCACATCGAGCGGGTCACCGAGCTGCAAGAACTCTTCCTCACGCGCGTCGGG
CTCGACATCGGCAAGGTGTGGGTCGCGGACGACGGCGCCGCGGTGGCGGTCTGGACCACGCCGGAGAGCG
TCGAAGCGGGGGCGGTGTTCGCCGAGATCGGCCCGCGCATGGCCGAGTTGAGCGGTTCCCGGCTGGCCGC
GCAGCAACAGATGGAAGGCCTCCTGGCGCCGCACCGGCCCAAGGAGCCCGCGTGGTTCCTGGCCACCGTC
GGCGTCTCGCCCGACCACCAGGGCAAGGGTCTGGGCAGCGCCGTCGTGCTCCCCGGAGTGGAGGCGGCCG
AGCGCGCCGGGGTGCCCGCCTTCCTGGAGACATCCGCGCCCCGCAACCTCCCCTTCTACGAGCGGCTCGG
CTTCACCGTCACCGCCGACGTCGAGGTGCCCGAAGGACCGCGCACCTGGTGCATGACCCGCAAGCCCGGT
GCCTGATACGCGTGAATTCACTCCTCAGGTGCAGGCTGCCTATCAGAAGGTGGTGGCTGGTGTGGCCAAT
GCCCTGGCTCACAAATACCACTGAGATCTTTTTCCCTCTGCCAAAAATTATGGGGACATCATGAAGCCCC
TTGAGCATCTGACTTCTGGCTAATAAAGGAAATTTATTTTCATTGCAATAGTGTGTTGGAATTTTTTGTG
TCTCTCACTCGGAAGGACATATGGGAGGGCAAATCATTTAAAACATCAGAATGAGTATTTGGTTTAGAGT
TTGGCAACATATGCCCATATGCTGGCTGCCATGAACAAAGGTTGGCTATAAAGAGGTCATCAGTATATGA
AACAGCCCCCTGCTGTCCATTCCTTATTCCATAGAAAAGCCTTGACTTGAGGTTAGATTTTTTTTATATT
TTGTTTTGTGTTATTTTTTTCTTTAACATCCCTAAAATTTTCCTTACATGTTTTACTAGCCAGATTTTTC
CTCCTCTCCTGACTACTCCCAGTCATAGCTGTCCCTCTTCTCTTATGGAGATCCCTCGACCTGCAGCCCA
AGCTTGAATTCTCTAGAATTACCCTGTTATCCCTATGCTTGGTTTACCGAGCTCTTATTGGTTTTCAAAC
TTCATTGACTGTGCCCAACGCGCCTGGGAGCTCACGGGGACAGCCCCCCCCCAAAGCCCCCAGGGATGTA
ATTACGTCCCTCCCCCGCTAGGGGGCAGCAGCGAGCCGCCCGGGGCTCCGCTCCGGTCCGGCGCTCCCCC
CGCATCCCCGAGCCGGCAGCGTGCGGGGACAGCCCGGGCACGGGGAAGGTGGCACGGGATCGCTTTCCTC
TGAACGCTTCTCGCTGCTCTTTGAGCCTGCAGACACCTGGGGGGATACGGGGAAAAAGCTAGGCTGAAAG
ACCGGTTCTTAGAATGACACGCGCCTGGGAGCTCACGGGGACAGCCCCCCCCCAAAGCCCCCAGGGATGT
AATTACGTCCCTCCCCCGCTAGGGGGCAGCAGCGAGCCGCCCGGGGCTCCGCTCCGGTCCGGCGCTCCCC
CCGCATCCCCGAGCCGGCAGCGTGCGGGGACAGCCCGGGCACGGGGAAGGTGGCACGGGATCGCTTTCCT
CTGAACGCTTCTCGCTGCTCTTTGAGCCTGCAGACACCTGGGGGGATACGGGGAAAAAGCTAACTTCTGA
GACGACAACTTTGTATAGAAAAGTTGGCTCCGAATTCGCCCTTGACAGCAGAGATCCAGTTTGGTTAATT
AATTGGCTCCGGTGCCCGTCAGTGGGCAGAGCGCACATCGCCCACAGTCCCCGAGAAGTTGTGGGGAGGG
GTCGGCAATTGAACCGGTGCCTAGAGAAGGTGGCGCGGGGTAAACTGGGAAAGTGATGTCGTGTACTGGC
TCCGCCTTTTTCCCGAGGGTGGGGGAGAACCGTATATAAGTGCAGTAGTCGCCGTGAACGTTCTTTTTCG
CAACGGGTTTGCCGCCAGAACACAGGTAAGTGCCGTGTGTGGTTCCCGCGGGCCTGGCCTCTTTACGGGT
TATGGCCCTTGCGTGCCTTGAATTACTTCCACCTGGCTGCAGTACGTGATTCTTGATCCCGAGCTTCGGG
TTGGAAGTGGGTGGGAGAGTTCGAGGCCTTGCGCTTAAGGAGCCCCTTCGCCTCGTGCTTGAGTTGAGGC
CTGGCCTGGGCGCTGGGGCCGCCGCGTGCGAATCTGGTGGCACCTTCGCGCCTGTCTCGCTGCTTTCGAT
AAGTCTCTAGCCATTTAAAATTTTTGATGACCTGCTGCGACGCTTTTTTTCTGGCAAGATAGTCTTGTAA
ATGCGGGCCAAGATCTGCACACTGGTATTTCGGTTTTTGGGGCCGCGGGCGGCGACGGGGCCCGTGCGTC
CCAGCGCACATGTTCGGCGAGGCGGGGCCTGCGAGCGCGGCCACCGAGAATCGGACGGGGGTAGTCTCAA
GCTGGCCGGCCTGCTCTGGTGCCTGGCCTCGCGCCGCCGTGTATCGCCCCGCCCTGGGCGGCAAGGCTGG
CCCGGTCGGCACCAGTTGCGTGAGCGGAAAGATGGCCGCTTCCCGGCCCTGCTGCAGGGAGCTCAAAATG
GAGGACGCGGCGCTCGGGAGAGCGGGCGGGTGAGTCACCCACACAAAGGAAAAGGGCCTTTCCGTCCTCA
GCCGTCGCTTCATGTGACTCCACGGAGTACCGGGCGCCGTCCAGGCACCTCGATTAGTTCTCGAGCTTTT
GGAGTACGTCGTCTTTAGGTTGGGGGGAGGGGTTTTATGCGATGGAGTTTCCCCACACTGAGTGGGTGGA
GACTGAAGTTAGGCCAGCTTGGCACTTGATGTAATTCTCCTTGGAATTTGCCCTTTTTGAGTTTGGATCT
TGGTTCATTCTCAAGCCTCAGACAGTGGTTCAAAGTTTTTTTCTTCCATTTCAGGTGTCGTGAGAAGGGC
GAATTCGACCCAAGTTTGTACAAAAAAGCAGGCTGGATCCAGGTGCCACCATGGTGAGCGAGCTGATTAA
GGAGAACATGCACATGAAGCTGTACATGGAGGGCACCGTGAACAACCACCACTTCAAGTGCACATCCGAG
GGCGAAGGCAAGCCCTACGAGGGCACCCAGACCATGAGAATCAAGGCGGTCGAGGGCGGCCCTCTCCCCT
TCGCCTTCGACATCCTGGCTACCAGCTTCATGTACGGCAGCAAAACCTTCATCAACCACACCCAGGGCAT
CCCCGACTTCTTTAAGCAGTCCTTCCCCGAGGGCTTCACATGGGAGAGAGTCACCACATACGAAGATGGG
GGCGTGCTGACCGCTACCCAGGACACCAGCCTCCAGGACGGCTGCCTCATCTACAACGTCAAGATCAGAG
GGGTGAACTTCCCATCCAACGGCCCTGTGATGCAGAAGAAAACACTCGGCTGGGAGGCCTCCACCGAGAC
ACTGTACCCCGCTGACGGCGGCCTGGAAGGCAGAGCCGACATGGCCCTGAAGCTCGTGGGCGGGGGCCAC
CTGATCTGCAACCTTAAGACCACATACAGATCCAAGAAACCCGCTAAGAACCTCAAGATGCCCGGCGTCT
ACTATGTGGACAGGAGACTGGAAAGAATCAAGGAGGCCGACAAAGAGACATACGTCGAGCAGCACGAGGT
GGCTGTGGCCAGATACTGCGACCTCCCTAGCAAACTGGGGCACAAACTTAATTGAGAATTCTACCACCCA
GCTTTCTTGTACAAAGTGGTACGTCTCAAGACCAGAGGTCTCTGCTTAGCAAGCGGTTCACCAATCAGCT
AAGCTCTGTTCACCAATCAGCTAAGCTCTGTTCACCAATCAGCTAAGCTCTGTTCACCAATCAGCTAAGC
TCTCAACCAGAAGAGACCTGTGCTTCACTCCTCAGGTGCAGGCTGCCTATCAGAAGGTGGTGGCTGGTGT
GGCCAATGCCCTGGCTCACAAATACCACTGAGATCTTTTTCCCTCTGCCAAAAATTATGGGGACATCATG
AAGCCCCTTGAGCATCTGACTTCTGGCTAATAAAGGAAATTTATTTTCATTGCAATAGTGTGTTGGAATT
TTTTGTGTCTCTCACTCGGAAGGACATATGGGAGGGCAAATCATTTAAAACATCAGAATGAGTATTTGGT
TTAGAGTTTGGCAACATATGCCCATATGCTGGCTGCCATGAACAAAGGTTGGCTATAAAGAGGTCATCAG
TATATGAAACAGCCCCCTGCTGTCCATTCCTTATTCCATAGAAAAGCCTTGACTTGAGGTTAGATTTTTT
TTATATTTTGTTTTGTGTTATTTTTTTCTTTAACATCCCTAAAATTTTCCTTACATGTTTTACTAGCCAG
ATTTTTCCTCCTCTCCTGACTACTCCCAGTCATAGCTGTCCCTCTTCTCTTATGGAGATCCCGAGCGGTG
CGTTTTTATGCTTGTAGTATTGTATAATGTTTTTAAGATCCAAGCTTCTGACCTCTTCTCTTCCTCCCAC
AGGGCCTCGAGACAATTGCATCGATGGTACCAGTGAAAGTCTGCAATGAATTCGAGTTGGCGCGCCTGTC
ATTCTAAATCTCTCTTTCAGCCTAAAGCTTTTTCCCCGTATCCCCCCAGGTGTCTGCAGGCTCAAAGAGC
AGCGAGAAGCGTTCAGAGGAAAGCGATCCCGTGCCACCTTCCCCGTGCCCGGGCTGTCCCCGCACGCTGC
CGGCTCGGGGATGCGGGGGGAGCGCCGGACCGGAGCGGAGCCCCGGGCGGCTCGCTGCTGCCCCCTAGCG
GGGGAGGGACGTAATTACATCCCTGGGGGCTTTGGGAGGGGGCTGTCCCCGTGAGCTCCCAGGCGCGCCT
GTCATTCTAAATCTCTCTTTCAGCCTAAAGCTTTTTCCCCGTATCCCCCCAGGTGTCTGCAGGCTCAAAG
AGCAGCGAGAAGCGTTCAGAGGAAAGCGATCCCGTGCCACCTTCCCCGTGCCCGGGCTGTCCCCGCACGC
TGCCGGCTCGGGGATGCGGGGGGAGCGCCGGACCGGAGCGGAGCCCCGGGCGGCTCGCTGCTGCCCCCTA
GCGGGGGAGGGACGTAATTACATCCCTGGGGGCTTTGGGGGGGGGCTGTCCCCGTGAGCTCCCAGGCGCG
CCAACTCGGTACCGTATCGATGTCGACGTTAACGCTAGTGATATCAACTTTGTATAGAAAAGTTGGCTCC
GAATTCGCCCTTGACAGCAGAGATCCAGTTTGGTTAATTAATTGGCTCCGGTGCCCGTCAGTGGGCAGAG
CGCACATCGCCCACAGTCCCCGAGAAGTTGTGGGGAGGGGTCGGCAATTGAACCGGTGCCTAGAGAAGGT
GGCGCGGGGTAAACTGGGAAAGTGATGTCGTGTACTGGCTCCGCCTTTTTCCCGAGGGTGGGGGAGAACC
GTATATAAGTGCAGTAGTCGCCGTGAACGTTCTTTTTCGCAACGGGTTTGCCGCCAGAACACAGGTAAGT
GCCGTGTGTGGTTCCCGCGGGCCTGGCCTCTTTACGGGTTATGGCCCTTGCGTGCCTTGAATTACTTCCA
CCTGGCTGCAGTACGTGATTCTTGATCCCGAGCTTCGGGTTGGAAGTGGGTGGGAGAGTTCGAGGCCTTG
CGCTTAAGGAGCCCCTTCGCCTCGTGCTTGAGTTGAGGCCTGGCCTGGGCGCTGGGGCCGCCGCGTGCGA
ATCTGGTGGCACCTTCGCGCCTGTCTCGCTGCTTTCGATAAGTCTCTAGCCATTTAAAATTTTTGATGAC
CTGCTGCGACGCTTTTTTTCTGGCAAGATAGTCTTGTAAATGCGGGCCAAGATCTGCACACTGGTATTTC
GGTTTTTGGGGCCGCGGGCGGCGACGGGGCCCGTGCGTCCCAGCGCACATGTTCGGCGAGGCGGGGCCTG
CGAGCGCGGCCACCGAGAATCGGACGGGGGTAGTCTCAAGCTGGCCGGCCTGCTCTGGTGCCTGGCCTCG
CGCCGCCGTGTATCGCCCCGCCCTGGGCGGCAAGGCTGGCCCGGTCGGCACCAGTTGCGTGAGCGGAAAG
ATGGCCGCTTCCCGGCCCTGCTGCAGGGAGCTCAAAATGGAGGACGCGGCGCTCGGGAGAGCGGGCGGGT
GAGTCACCCACACAAAGGAAAAGGGCCTTTCCGTCCTCAGCCGTCGCTTCATGTGACTCCACGGAGTACC
GGGCGCCGTCCAGGCACCTCGATTAGTTCTCGAGCTTTTGGAGTACGTCGTCTTTAGGTTGGGGGGAGGG
GTTTTATGCGATGGAGTTTCCCCACACTGAGTGGGTGGAGACTGAAGTTAGGCCAGCTTGGCACTTGATG
TAATTCTCCTTGGAATTTGCCCTTTTTGAGTTTGGATCTTGGTTCATTCTCAAGCCTCAGACAGTGGTTC
AAAGTTTTTTTCTTCCATTTCAGGTGTCGTGAGAAGGGCGAATTCGACCCAAGTTTGTACAAAAAAGCAG
GCTCGCCACCATGGTGAGCAAGGGCGAGGAGCTGTTCACCGGGGTGGTGCCCATCCTGGTCGAGCTGGAC
GGCGACGTAAACGGCCACAAGTTCAGCGTGAGGGGCGAGGGCGAGGGCGATGCCACCAACGGCAAGCTGA
CCCTGAAGTTCATCTGCACCACCGGCAAGCTGCCCGTGCCCTGGCCCACCCTCGTGACCACCCTGAGCCA
CGGCGTGCAGTGCTTCGCCCGCTACCCCGACCACATGAAGCAGCACGACTTCTTCAAGTCCGCCATGCCC
GAAGGCTACGTCCAGGAGCGCACCATCTTCTTCAAGGACGACGGCACCTACAAGACCCGCGCCGAGGTGA
AGTTCGAGGGCGACACCCTAGTGAACCGCATCGAGCTGAAGGGCGTCGACTTCAAGGAGGACGGCAACAT
CCTGGGGCACAAGCTGGAGTACAACTTCAACAGCCACAACATCTATATCATGGCCGTCAAGCAGAAGAAC
GGCATCAAGGTGAACTTCAAGATCCGCCACAACGTGGAGGACGGCAGCGTGCAGCTCGCCGACCACTACC
AGCAGAACACCCCCATCGGCGACGGCCCCGTGCTGCTGCCCGACAGCCACTACCTGAGCACCCAGTCCGT
GCTGAGCAAAGACCCCAACGAGAAGCGCGATCACATGGTCCTGCTGGAGTTCCGCACCGCCGCCGGGATC
ACTCTCGGCATGGACGAGCTGTACAAGTAATACCACCCAGCTTTCTTGTACAAAGTGGTACGCGTGAATT
CACTCCTCAGGTGCAGGCTGCCTATCAGAAGGTGGTGGCTGGTGTGGCCAATGCCCTGGCTCACAAATAC
CACTGAGATCTTTTTCCCTCTGCCAAAAATTATGGGGACATCATGAAGCCCCTTGAGCATCTGACTTCTG
GCTAATAAAGGAAATTTATTTTCATTGCAATAGTGTGTTGGAATTTTTTGTGTCTCTCACTCGGAAGGAC
ATATGGGAGGGCAAATCATTTAAAACATCAGAATGAGTATTTGGTTTAGAGTTTGGCAACATATGCCCAT
ATGCTGGCTGCCATGAACAAAGGTTGGCTATAAAGAGGTCATCAGTATATGAAACAGCCCCCTGCTGTCC
ATTCCTTATTCCATAGAAAAGCCTTGACTTGAGGTTAGATTTTTTTTATATTTTGTTTTGTGTTATTTTT
TTCTTTAACATCCCTAAAATTTTCCTTACATGTTTTACTAGCCAGATTTTTCCTCCTCTCCTGACTACTC
CCAGTCATAGCTGTCCCTCTTCTCTTATGGAGATCCCTCGACCTGCAGCCCAAGCTTGGCGTAATCATGG
TCATAGCTGTTTCCTGTGTGAAATTGTTATCCGCTCACAATTCCACACAACATACGAGCCGGAAGCATAA
AGTGTAAAGCCTGGGGTGCCTAATGAGTGAGCTAACTCACATTAATTGCGTTGCGCTCACTGCCCGCTTT
CCAGTCGGGAAACCTGTCGTGCCAGCGGATCGACAGTACTAAGCTTGGTCTAATACCCAATCTCTCGTCT
TATCCAGATGTTTTATACGCCTCTGGCCCGTGTCTCAAAATCTCTGATGTTACATTGCACAAGATAAAAT
AATATCATCATGAACAATAAAACTGTCTGCTTACATAAACAGTAATACAAGGGGTGTTATGAGCCATATT
CAACGGGAAACGTCGAGGCCGCGATTAAATTCCAACATGGATGCTGATTTATATGGGTATAAATGGGCTC
GCGATAATGTCGGGCAATCAGGTGCGACAATCTATCGCTTGTATGGGAAGCCCGATGCGCCAGAGTTGTT
TCTGAAACATGGCAAAGGTAGCGTTGCCAATGATGTTACAGATGAGATGGTCAGACTAAACTGGCTGACG
GAATTTATGCCTCTTCCGACCATCAAGCATTTTATCCGTACTCCTGATGATGCATGGTTACTCACCACTG
CGATCCCCGGAAAAACAGCATTCCAGGTATTAGAAGAATATCCTGATTCAGGTGAAAATATTGTTGATGC
GCTGGCAGTGTTCCTGCGCCGGTTGCATTCGATTCCTGTTTGTAATTGTCCTTTTAACAGCGATCGCGTA
TTTCGTCTCGCTCAGGCGCAATCACGAATGAATAACGGTTTGGTTGATGCGAGTGATTTTGATGACGAGC
GTAATGGCTGGCCTGTTGAACAAGTCTGGAAAGAAATGCATAAACTTTTGCCATTCTCACCGGATTCAGT
CGTCACTCATGGTGATTTCTCACTTGATAACCTTATTTTTGACGAGGGGAAATTAATAGGTTGTATTGAT
GTTGGACGAGTCGGAATCGCAGACCGATACCAGGATCTTGCCATCCTATGGAACTGCCTCGGTGAGTTTT
CTCCTTCATTACAGAAACGGCTTTTTCAAAAATATGGTATTGATAATCCTGATATGAATAAATTGCAGTT
TCATTTGATGCTCGATGAGTTTTTCTAATCAGAATTGGTTAATTGGTTGTAACACTGGCAGAGCATTACG
CTGACTTGACGGGACGGCGCAAGCTCATGACCAAAATCCCTTAACGTGAGTTACGCGTCGTTCCACTGAG
CGTCAGAGGTATCACTAGTATTACAGAGGTAAGTTATAACAGTCGCCTAACCC
Features (pLannotate 1.2.2; 28 found; start..end, strand, type, name):
     87..675     -  rep_origin     ori: high-copy-number ColE1/pMB1/pBR322/pUC origin of replication
    846..1706    -  CDS            AmpR: β-lactamase; bla; confers resistance to ampicillin, carbenicillin, and related antibiotics
   1707..1778    -  promoter       AmpR promoter: bla
   1857..2456    +  CDS            PuroR: puromycin N-acetyltransferase; pac from Streptomyces alboniger; confers resistance to puromycin
   2461..2541    +  CDS            HBB (fragment): HBB_PONPY - Experimental evidence at transcript level: Swiss-Prot protein existence level 2. Involved in oxygen transport from the lung to the various peripheral tissues. From Pongo pygmaeus (Bornean orangutan).
   2612..2667    +  polyA_signal   β-globin poly(A) signal: rabbit β-globin polyadenylation signal (Gil and Proudfoot, 1987)
   3646..3666    +  protein_bind   attB4: mutant version of attB; core recombination site for the Gateway® BP reaction BP Clonase™
   3734..3945    +  promoter       EF-1α core promoter: core promoter for human elongation factor EF-1α
   3946..4884    +  intron         EF-1α intron A: intron upstream of the start codon of human EF-1α
   4911..4931    +  protein_bind   attB1: mutant version of attB; core recombination site for the Gateway® BP reaction BP Clonase™
   4951..5646    +  CDS            mKate2: mKate2 is a basic (constitutively fluorescent) red fluorescent protein published in 2009, derived from Entacmaea quadricolor. It is reported to be a rapidly-maturing monomer with moderate acid sensitivity.
   5666..5690    -  protein_bind   attB2: mutant version of attB; recombination site for the Gateway® BP reaction BP Clonase™
   5834..5908    +  CDS            HBB (fragment): HBB_PONPY - Experimental evidence at transcript level: Swiss-Prot protein existence level 2. Involved in oxygen transport from the lung to the various peripheral tissues. From Pongo pygmaeus (Bornean orangutan).
   5979..6034    +  polyA_signal   β-globin poly(A) signal: rabbit β-globin polyadenylation signal (Gil and Proudfoot, 1987)
   6418..6443    +  misc_feature   SA: splice acceptor site
   7115..7135    +  protein_bind   attB4: mutant version of attB; core recombination site for the Gateway® BP reaction BP Clonase™
   7203..7414    +  promoter       EF-1α core promoter: core promoter for human elongation factor EF-1α
   7415..8353    +  intron         EF-1α intron A: intron upstream of the start codon of human EF-1α
   8380..8400    +  protein_bind   attB1: mutant version of attB; core recombination site for the Gateway® BP reaction BP Clonase™
   8411..9127    +  CDS            EBFP2: EBFP2 is a basic (constitutively fluorescent) blue fluorescent protein published in 2007, derived from Aequorea victoria. It is reported to be a rapidly-maturing monomer with moderate acid sensitivity.
   9135..9159    -  protein_bind   attB2: mutant version of attB; recombination site for the Gateway® BP reaction BP Clonase™
   9163..9243    +  CDS            HBB (fragment): HBB_PONPY - Experimental evidence at transcript level: Swiss-Prot protein existence level 2. Involved in oxygen transport from the lung to the various peripheral tissues. From Pongo pygmaeus (Bornean orangutan).
   9314..9369    +  polyA_signal   β-globin poly(A) signal: rabbit β-globin polyadenylation signal (Gil and Proudfoot, 1987)
   9752..9774    -  protein_bind   lac operator (fragment): The lac repressor binds to the lac operator to inhibit transcription in E. coli. This inhibition can be relieved by adding lactose or isopropyl-β-D-thiogalactopyranoside (IPTG). lac repressor encoded by lacI
   9778..9808    -  promoter       lac promoter: promoter for the E. coli lac operon
   9823..9844    -  protein_bind   CAP binding site: CAP binding activates transcription in the presence of cAMP. E. coli catabolite activator protein
   9857..9896    -  CDS            lacI (fragment): lac repressor; lacI; The lac repressor binds to the lac operator to inhibit transcription in E. coli. This inhibition can be relieved by adding lactose or isopropyl-β-D-thiogalactopyranoside (IPTG).
  10069..10878   +  CDS            KanR: aminoglycoside phosphotransferase; aph(3')-Ia; confers resistance to kanamycin in bacteria or G418 (Geneticin®) in eukaryotes
