[The description below was written by a language model from this plasmid's Addgene catalogue record and pLannotate feature annotations shown in this document.]
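Description:
LSB-hsa-miR-27b-5p is a mammalian expression plasmid of about 11 kb built on the Low Sensor Backbone (LSB) and designed as a two-colour fluorescent sensor of microRNA activity. It replicates in E. coli from a high-copy ColE1/pUC-type origin and carries both a β-lactamase gene (ampicillin) and an aph(3')-Ia gene (kanamycin), matching the dual bacterial selection listed in the record. A puromycin N-acetyltransferase coding sequence followed by a rabbit β-globin polyadenylation signal is also annotated, and the depositor indicates it supports puromycin selection in mammalian cells. No promoter for it is annotated in the feature table.

The payload consists of two parallel transcription units. Each is driven by the human EF-1α core promoter with its intron A and terminated by a β-globin 3' region and poly(A) signal. Gateway attB4, attB1 and attB2 sites flank the promoter and coding modules, remnants of recombinational assembly. One unit expresses the red fluorescent protein mKate2 and, according to the catalogue entry, carries a target site for human miR-27b-5p in its 3' UTR. That site is not separately annotated but presumably lies in the interval between the mKate2 cassette and its polyadenylation region. The other unit expresses the blue protein EBFP2 without the target and serves as an internal reference for delivery and expression level. In cells where miR-27b-5p is active, mKate2 output is repressed relative to EBFP2, so the red-to-blue ratio reports miRNA activity.

The depositor notes that the repeated poly(A) elements make the plasmid inherently prone to rearrangement. They also report small discrepancies from the deposited sequence, including short insertions flanking the puromycin coding region that do not impair puromycin selection.
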