Addgene plasmid #103384: LSB-hsa-miR-27b-5p
Purpose: Used to sense miRNA activity using fluorescence based tools. hsa-miR-27b-5p target in 3' UTR of of mKate. miRNA activity can be measured by the repression of mKate2 relative to EBFP2 fluorescent proteins . Plasmid is inherently unstable; please see Depositor Comments
Depositing lab: Ron Weiss. Depositing organization: Massachusetts Institute of Technology. Publication: A mixed antagonistic/synergistic miRNA repression model enables accurate predictions of multi-input miRNA sensor activity. Gam JJ, Babb J, Weiss R. Nat Commun. 2018 Jun 22;9(1):2430. doi: 10.1038/s41467-018-04575-0. PubMed 29934631.
Backbone
  Vector backbone: Low Sensor Backbone (LSB)
  Vector type: Mammalian Expression, Synthetic Biology
Growth in bacteria
  Bacterial resistance: Ampicillin and Kanamycin, 100 & 50 μg/mL
  Growth temperature: 30°C
  Growth strain: NEB Stable
  Copy number: High Copy
Gene/Insert
  Gene/Insert name: hsa-miR-27b-5p target
  Species: H. sapiens (human)
  Entrez Gene: MIR27B (a.k.a. MIR-27b, MIRN27B, miRNA27B)
  Promoter: EF-1a
  Cloning method: Gibson Cloning
Terms and licenses: Academic/Nonprofit Terms; Industry Terms: Not Available to Industry
Depositor comments: Please note that this plasmid is inherently unstable due to a repeating poly A element. We recommend performing a diagnostic digest on multiple colonies upon receipt. The depositors would like to note the presence of several discrepancies between the depositor sequence and physical plasmid sequence. In particular, the sequences upstream and downstream of the puromycin coding region have 10 bp insertions which do not affect the ability to perform puromycin selection. The sequences for those regions within the physical plasmids are as follows: Upstream of Puro: GAATTCGACCGCCTGTCTCAAGGTGCCACC; Downstream of Puro: GCTTTGAGACTACGCGTGAATTCACTCCTC.
How to cite: LSB-hsa-miR-27b-5p was a gift from Ron Weiss (Addgene plasmid # 103384 ; http://n2t.net/addgene:103384 ; RRID:Addgene_103384)
