>Addgene plasmid #103384 | LSB-hsa-miR-27b-5p | depositor partial sequence | sequence record 195818 | hsa-miR-27b-5p target
GTTCACCAATCAGCTAAGCTCT
