>Addgene plasmid #103384 | LSB-hsa-miR-27b-5p | addgene partial sequence | sequence record 272287 | mKate2-F 5'-ACCCGCTAAGAACCTCAAGA-3'
AGAATCAAGGAGGCCGACAAAGAGACATACGTCGAGCAGCACGAGGTGGCTGTGGCCAGATACTGCGACC
TCCCTAGCAAACTGGGGCACAAACTTAATTGAGAATTCTACCACCCAGCTTTCTTGTACAAAGTGGTACG
TCTCAAGACCAGAGGTCTCTGCTTAGCAAGCGGTTCACCAATCAGCTAAGCTCTGTTCACCAATCAGCTA
AGCTCTGTTCACCAATCAGCTAAGCTCTGTTCACCAATCAGCTAAGCTCTCAACCAGAAGAGACCTGTGC
TTCACTCCTCAGGTGCAGGCTGCCTATCAGAAGGTGGTGGCTGGTGTGGCCAATGCCCTGGCTCACAAAT
ACCACTGAGATCTTTTTCCCTCTGCCAAAAATTATGGGGACATCATGAAGCCCCTTGAGCATCTGACTTC
TGGCTAATAAAGGAAATTTATTTTCATTGCAATAGTGTGTTGGAATTTTTTGTGTCTCTCACTCGGAAGG
ACATATGGGAGGGCAAATCATTTAAAACATCAGAATGAGTATTTGGTTTAGAGTTTGGCAACATATGCCC
ATATGCTGG
